>Addgene plasmid #230752 | AiP2024 - pAAV-AiE2602m-minBG-SYFP2-WPRE3-BGHpA | addgene full sequence | sequence record 466336 | Addgene NGS Result
TTCATGCTTTATTGTGATTAATACAAAAACTGGATTAAACATATCCATATACAACTTCTTGGCTTCATAT
TAGGCCTGAATGCAGAACTGGCAGCACATAGCAGAACAATTACCAACAGAAAAGTCCCCTTTTTCAAAGT
TCATTTTGTGTTTCCCTTTCATTACACAAAAGATTAGATAACAAAGAGTTTTCTTTGCTACAAAAAATTA
TCTTTCTTCAGCATTATAACTGATGGAGAAAATTACTTTGGTGAAAATGAAAATAGAAAGCATAAGTGTT
AATAGATGAATTCATATCTAATTATCTACTTCTCGCTTGCAAAAAAAGAAATAGTGGGATACTTAAGTTA
AAATGTTCGGAGCTCGGGCTGGGCATAAAAGTCAGGGCAGAGCCATCTATTGCTTACATTTGCTTCTGGG
ATCCAGATCTTTCGAAGCTAGCGCTACCGGTCGCCACCATGGTGAGCAAGGGCGAGGAGCTGTTCACCGG
GGTGGTGCCCATCCTGGTCGAGCTGGACGGCGACGTAAACGGCCACAAGTTCAGCGTGTCCGGCGAGGGC
GAGGGCGATGCCACCTACGGCAAGCTGACCCTGAAGCTGATCTGCACCACCGGCAAGCTGCCCGTGCCCT
GGCCCACCCTCGTGACCACCCTGGGCTACGGCGTGCAGTGCTTCGCCCGCTACCCCGACCACATGAAGCA
GCACGACTTCTTCAAGTCCGCCATGCCCGAAGGCTACGTCCAGGAGCGCACCATCTTCTTCAAGGACGAC
GGCAACTACAAGACCCGCGCCGAGGTGAAGTTCGAGGGCGACACCCTGGTGAACCGCATCGAGCTGAAGG
GCATCGACTTCAAGGAGGACGGCAACATCCTGGGGCACAAGCTGGAGTACAACTACAACAGCCACAACGT
CTATATCACCGCCGACAAGCAGAAGAACGGCATCAAGGCCAACTTCAAGATCCGCCACAACATCGAGGAC
GGCGGCGTGCAGCTCGCCGACCACTACCAGCAGAACACCCCCATCGGCGACGGCCCCGTGCTGCTGCCCG
ACAACCACTACCTGAGCTACCAGTCCAAGCTGAGCAAAGACCCCAACGAGAAGCGCGATCACATGGTCCT
GCTGGAGTTCGTGACCGCCGCCGGGATCACTCTCGGCATGGACGAGCTGTACAAGTAAGTCGACGGCGCG
CCGCGGCCGCGAATTCGATATCATAATCAACCTCTGGATTACAAAATTTGTGAAAGATTGACTGGTATTC
TTAACTATGTTGCTCCTTTTACGCTATGTGGATACGCTGCTTTAATGCCTTTGTATCATGCTATTGCTTC
CCGTATGGCTTTCATTTTCTCCTCCTTGTATAAATCCTGGTTAGTTCTTGCCACGGCGGAACTCATCGCC
GCCTGCCTTGCCCGCTGCTGGACAGGGGCTCGGCTGTTGGGCACTGACAATTCCGTGGCTCGAGAGATCT
TCGACTGTGCCTTCTAGTTGCCAGCCATCTGTTGTTTGCCCCTCCCCCGTGCCTTCCTTGACCCTGGAAG
GTGCCACTCCCACTGTCCTTTCCTAATAAAATGAGGAAATTGCATCGCATTGTCTGAGTAGGTGTCATTC
TATTCTGGGGGGTGGGGTGGGGCAGGACAGCAAGGGGGAGGATTGGGAAGACAATAGCAGGCATGAGATC
TCACGTGCGGACCGAGCGGCCGCAGGAACCCCTAGTGATGGAGTTGGCCACTCCCTCTCTGCGCGCTCGC
TCGCTCACTGAGGCCGGGCGACCAAAGGTCGCCCGACGCCCGGGCTTTGCCCGGGCGGCCTCAGTGAGCG
AGCGAGCGCGCAGCTGCCTGCAGGGGCGCCTGATGCGGTATTTTCTCCTTACGCATCTGTGCGGTATTTC
ACACCGCATA
[95 nt withheld, positions 1901-1995]
T
[46 nt withheld, positions 1997-2042]
C
[141 nt withheld, positions 2044-2184]
CCTTTGACGTTGGAGTCCACGTTCTTT
[37 nt withheld, positions 2212-2248]
ACTCTATCTCGGGCTATTCTTTTGATTTATAAGGGATTTTGCCGATTTCGGTCTATTGGTTAAAAAATGA
GCTGATTTAACAAAAATTTAACGCGAATTTTAACAAAATATTAACGTTTACAATTTTATGGTGCACTCTC
AGTACAATCTGCTCTGATGCCGCATAGTTAAGCCAGCCCCGACACCCGCCAACACCCGCTGACGCGCCCT
GACGGGCTTGTCTGCTCCCGGCATCCGCTTACAGACAAGCTGTGACCGTCTCCGGGAGCTGCATGTGTCA
GAGGTTTTCACCGTCATCACCGAAACGCGCGAGACGAAAGGGCCTCGTGATACGCCTATTTTTATAGGTT
AATGTCATGATAATAATGGTTTCTTAGACGTCAGGTGGCACTTTTCGGGGAAATGTGCGCGGAACCCCTA
TTTGTTTATTTTTCTAAATACATTCAAATATGTATCCGCTCATGAGACAATAACCCTGATAAATGCTTCA
ATAATATTGAAAAAGGAAGAGTATGAGTATTCAACATTTCCGTGTCGCCCTTATTCCCTTTTTTGCGGCA
TTTTGCCTTCCTGTTTTTGCTCACCCAGAAACGCTGGTGAAAGTAAAAGATGCTGAAGATCAGTTGGGTG
CACGAGTGGGTTACATCGAACTGGATCTCAACAGCGGTAAGATCCTTGAGAGTTTTCGCCCCGAAGAACG
TTTTCCAATGATGAGCACTTTTAAAGTTCTGCTATGTGGCGCGGTATTATCCCGTATTGACGCCGGGCAA
GAGCAACTCGGTCGCCGCATACACTATTCTCAGAATGACTTGGTTGAGTACTCACCAGTCACAGAAAAGC
ATCTTACGGATGGCATGACAGTAAGAGAATTATGCAGTGCTGCCATAACCATGAGTGATAACACTGCGGC
CAACTTACTTCTGACAACGATCGGAGGACCGAAGGAGCTAACCGCTTTTTTGCACAACATGGGGGATCAT
GTAACTCGCCTTGATCGTTGGGAACCGGAGCTGAATGAAGCCATACCAAACGACGAGCGTGACACCACGA
TGCCTGTAGCAATGGCAACAACGTTGCGCAAACTATTAACTGGCGAACTACTTACTCTAGCTTCCCGGCA
ACAATTAATAGACTGGATGGAGGCGGATAAAGTTGCAGGACCACTTCTGCGCTCGGCCCTTCCGGCTGGC
TGGTTTATTGCTGATAAATCTGGAGCCGGTGAGCGTGGGTCTCGCGGTATCATTGCAGCACTGGGGCCAG
ATGGTAAGCCCTCCCGTATCGTAGTTATCTACACGACGGGGAGTCAGGCAACTATGGATGAACGAAATAG
ACAGATCGCTGAGATAGGTGCCTCACTGATTAAGCATTGGTAACTGTCAGACCAAGTTTACTCATATATA
CTTTAGATTGATTTAAAACTTCATTTTTAATTTAAAAGGATCTAGGTGAAGATCCTTTTTGATAATCTCA
TGACCAAAATCCCTTAACGTGAGTTTTCGTTCCACTGAGCGTCAGACCCCGTAGAAAAGATCAAAGGATC
TTCTTGAGATCCTTTTTTTCTGCGCGTAATCTGCTGCTTGCAAACAAAAAAACCACCGCTACCAGCGGTG
GTTTGTTTGCCGGATCAAGAGCTACCAACTCTTTTTCCGAAGGTAACTGGCTTCAGCAGAGCGCAGATAC
CAAATACTGTTCTTCTAGTGTAGCCGTAGTTAGGCCACCACTTCAAGAACTCTGTAGCACCGCCTACATA
CCTCGCTCTGCTAATCCTGTTACCAGTGGCTGCTGCCAGTGGCGATAAGTCGTGTCTTACCGGGTTGGAC
TCAAGACGATAGTTACCGGATAAGGCGCAGCGGTCGGGCTGAACGGGGGGTTCGTGCACACAGCCCAGCT
TGGAGCGAACGACCTACACCGAACTGAGATACCTACAGCGTGAGCTATGAGAAAGCGCCACGCTTCCCGA
AGGGAGAAAGGCGGACAGGTATCCGGTAAGCGGCAGGGTCGGAACAGGAGAGCGCACGAGGGAGCTTCCA
GGGGGAAACGCCTGGTATCTTTATAGTCCTGTCGGGTTTCGCCACCTCTGACTTGAGCGTCGATTTTTGT
GATGCTCGTCAGGGGGGCGGAGCCTATGGAAAAACGCCAGCAACGCGGCCTTTTTACGGTTCCTGGCCTT
TTGCTGGCCTTTTGCTCACATGTCCTGCAGGCAGCTGCGCGCTCGCTCGCTCACTGAGGCCGCCCGGGCG
TCGGGCGACCTTTGGTCGCCCGGCCTCAGTGAGCGAGCGAGCGCGCAGAGAGGGAGTGGCCAACTCCATC
ACTAGGGGTTCCTGCGGCCGCACGCGTTGTGCAAACAAGAGTTTTCACAAGTGAACTCTTCCAACTAGAT
CTTTAGGCAAATTACTTCAGCAATAACTTTTAAATCAAATTAATATCTCAAACCTAAACATTCTACAGGC
CATGGGGTTAACCTGAAAACTCAACAGTACCTTTTAATGTTCTGGCTAGATCTGAAACTCACGTTTTAGT
AAAATAAAATCATTAGTTGGTATACCCTACATAATAGAATTGTTTTTTTATTCTACATTAACTTCAGAGC
CTCTTCTGAAATATAATGATGTCT
Features (pLannotate 1.2.2; 14 found; start..end, strand, type, name):
    459..1175    +  CDS            SYFP2: SYFP2 is a basic (constitutively fluorescent) yellow fluorescent protein published in 2006, derived from Aequorea victoria. It is reported to be a very rapidly-maturing monomer with moderate acid sensitivity.
   1215..1372    +  misc_feature   WPRE (fragment): woodchuck hepatitis virus posttranscriptional regulatory element
   1378..1458    +  misc_feature   WPRE (fragment): woodchuck hepatitis virus posttranscriptional regulatory element
   1475..1586    +  polyA_signal   bGH poly(A) signal: bovine growth hormone polyadenylation signal
   1704..1844    +  repeat_region  AAV2 ITR: inverted terminal repeat of adeno-associated virus serotype 2 inverted
   1849..1900    -  misc_feature   bom (fragment): basis of mobility region from pBR322
   1919..2374    +  rep_origin     f1 ori (sequence partly withheld): f1 bacteriophage origin of replication; arrow indicates direction of (+) strand synthesis
   2375..2424    -  misc_feature   bom (fragment): basis of mobility region from pBR322
   2526..2561    -  CDS            rop (fragment): Rop protein, which maintains plasmids at low copy number; rop
   2656..2760    +  promoter       AmpR promoter: bla
   2761..3621    +  CDS            AmpR: β-lactamase; bla; confers resistance to ampicillin, carbenicillin, and related antibiotics
   3792..4380    +  rep_origin     ori: high-copy-number ColE1/pMB1/pBR322/pUC origin of replication
   4453..4480    +  repeat_region  AAV2 ITR (fragment): inverted terminal repeat of adeno-associated virus serotype 2 inverted
   4509..4536    +  repeat_region  AAV2 ITR (fragment): inverted terminal repeat of adeno-associated virus serotype 2 inverted
