[The description below was written by a language model from this plasmid's Addgene catalogue record and pLannotate feature annotations shown in this document.]
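Description:
AiP2024 - pAAV-AiE2602m-minBG-SYFP2-WPRE3-BGHpA is an AAV transfer plasmid built on a pAAV2 backbone, intended for packaging into recombinant adeno-associated virus and delivery to brain tissue. It is propagated in bacteria as a high-copy plasmid through a ColE1/pUC-type origin and selected with ampicillin via the β-lactamase gene and its own promoter. The backbone also carries an f1 phage origin and small remnants of pBR322 bom and rop sequences. The record lists a recombination-deficient growth strain, a common choice for keeping the repeat-rich ITRs intact.

The payload sits between AAV2 inverted terminal repeats, which supply the cis signals for genome replication and encapsidation. One ITR is annotated in full, while the other is detected only as two short fragments in the sequencing-derived annotation. The expression cassette pairs the AiE2602m enhancer with a minimal beta-globin promoter (minBG). The minimal promoter has little activity on its own, so the enhancer determines which cells transcribe the transgene. Neither the enhancer nor minBG is annotated in the feature table, but the unannotated region upstream of the reporter is where they would be expected. The reporter is SYFP2, a fast-maturing monomeric yellow fluorescent protein derived from Aequorea victoria. It is followed by WPRE3, a shortened woodchuck hepatitis virus posttranscriptional element (annotated as two WPRE fragments) that boosts transcript expression while conserving packaging space, and by a bovine growth hormone polyadenylation signal.

The stated purpose is enhancer-driven AAV transgene expression in specific populations of brain cells, as part of a toolkit for genetic access to cortical cell types. The record does not state which cell population AiE2602m targets.
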