Addgene plasmid #230752: AiP2024 - pAAV-AiE2602m-minBG-SYFP2-WPRE3-BGHpA
Purpose: AiE2602m is an enhancer sequence, designed to drive AAV-mediated transgene expression in specific populations of brain cells
Depositing lab: Allen Institute for Brain Science & Bosiljka Tasic. Depositing organization: Allen Institute. Publication: A suite of enhancer AAVs and transgenic mouse lines for genetic access to cortical cell types. Ben-Simon Y, Hooper M, Narayan S, Daigle TL, Dwivedi D, Way SW, Oster A, Stafford DA, Mich JK, Taormina MJ, Martinez RA, Opitz-Araya X, Roth JR, Alexander JR, Allen S, Amster A, Arbuckle J, Ayala A, Baker PM, Bakken TE, Barcelli T, Barta S, Bendrick J, Bertagnolli D, Bielstein C, Bishwakarma P, Bowlus J, Boyer G, Brouner K, Casian B, Casper T, Chakka AB, Chakrabarty R, Chance RK, Chavan S, Clark M, Colbert K, Collman F, Daniel S, Departee M, DiValentin P, Donadio N, Dotson N, Egdorf T, Fliss T, Gabitto M, Garcia J, Gary A, Gasperini M, Gloe J, Goldy J, Gore BB, Graybuck L, Greisman N, Haeseleer F, Halterman C, Haradon Z, Hastings SD, Helback O, Ho W, Hockemeyer D, Huang C, Huff S, Hunker A, Johansen N, Jones D, Juneau Z, Kalmbach B, Kannan M, Khem S, Kussick E, Kutsal R, Larsen R, Lee C, Lee AY, Leibly M, Lenz GH, Li S, Liang E, Lusk N, Madigan Z, Malloy J, Malone J, McCue R, Melchor J, Mollenkopf T, Moosman S, Morin E, Newman D, Ng L, Ngo K, Omstead V, Otto S, Oyama A, Pena N, Pham T, Phillips E, Pom CA, Potekhina L, Ransford S, Ray PL, Rette D, Reynoldson C, Rimorin C, Rocha D, Ruiz A, Sanchez REA, Sawyer L, Sedeno-Cortes A, Sevigny JP, Shapovalova N, Shepard N, Shulga L, Sigler AR, Siverts L, Soliman S, Somasundaram S, Staats B, Stewart K, Szelenyi E, Tieu M, Trader C, Tran A, van Velthoven CTJ, Walker M, Wang Y, Weed N, Wirthlin M, Wood T, Wynalda B, Yao Z, Zhou T, Ariza J, Dee N, Reding M, Ronellenfitch K, Mufti S, Sunkin SM, Smith KA, Esposito L, Waters J, Thyagarajan B, Yao S, Lein ES, Zeng H, Levi BP, Ngai J, Ting JT, Tasic B. Cell. 2025 May 16:S0092-8674(25)00513-6. doi: 10.1016/j.cell.2025.05.002. PubMed 40403729.
Backbone
  Vector backbone: pAAV2
  Vector type: AAV
Growth in bacteria
  Bacterial resistance: Ampicillin, 100 μg/mL
  Growth temperature: 37°C
  Growth strain: NEB Stable
  Copy number: High Copy
Gene/Insert
  Gene/Insert name: SYFP2
  Species: Synthetic
  Promoter: minBG
  Cloning method: Gibson Cloning
Terms and licenses: Academic/Nonprofit Terms; Industry Terms: Not Available to Industry
How to cite: AiP2024 - pAAV-AiE2602m-minBG-SYFP2-WPRE3-BGHpA was a gift from Allen Institute for Brain Science & Bosiljka Tasic (Addgene plasmid # 230752 ; http://n2t.net/addgene:230752 ; RRID:Addgene_230752)
